Addgene plasmid #44168: pEV53D
Depositing lab: John Olsen. Depositing organization: University of North Carolina at Chapel Hill. Publication: High efficiency gene transfer to airways of mice using influenza hemagglutinin pseudotyped lentiviral vectors. Patel M, Giddings AM, Sechelski J, Olsen JC. J Gene Med. 2013 Jan;15(1):51-62. doi: 10.1002/jgm.2695. PubMed 23319179.
Backbone
  Vector backbone: pcDNA3.1
  Backbone manufacturer: Invitrogen
  Backbone size w/o insert (bp): 2900
  Total vector size (bp): 10249
  Modifications to backbone: Removed Neo gene from pcDNA3.1
  Vector type: Mammalian Expression, Lentiviral
Growth in bacteria
  Bacterial resistance: Ampicillin, 100 μg/mL
  Growth temperature: 37°C
  Growth strain: Stbl3
  Growth instructions: May grow better in E. coli strain HB101.
  Copy number: High Copy
Gene/Insert
  Gene/Insert name: Equine infectious anemia virus (EIAV) gag-pol,rev, and S2
  Species: Genes from Wyoming strain EIAV
  Insert size (bp): 5200
  Mutation: A131T mutation in gag; Deletion of viral LTR sequences, deletion of viral packaging signal, deletion of first exon of tat gene, extensive deletion of env gene
  GenBank ID: M87581
  Promoter: CMV
  Cloning method: Ligation Independent Cloning
  Sequencing primers: 5′ unknown; 3′ unknown
Resource information
  A portion of this plasmid was derived from a plasmid made by: Dr Frederick Fuller (North Carolina State University, Raleigh, NC, USA).
Terms and licenses: Academic/Nonprofit Terms; Industry Terms: Not Available to Industry
Depositor comments: A131T mutation in gag compared to GenBank reference sequence M87581
How to cite: pEV53D was a gift from John Olsen (Addgene plasmid # 44168 ; http://n2t.net/addgene:44168 ; RRID:Addgene_44168)
