[The description below was written by a language model from this plasmid's Addgene catalogue record and the feature table of its GenBank file.]
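Description:
pEV53D is a packaging (helper) plasmid for lentiviral vectors based on equine infectious anemia virus (EIAV). It is built on a pcDNA3.1 mammalian expression backbone from which the neomycin resistance gene was removed, so it carries no mammalian selection marker and suits transient transfection of producer cells. In bacteria it is maintained through a high-copy ColE1/pUC-type origin and selected with ampicillin via the beta-lactamase gene. The total size is 10,249 bp.

The payload is a block of Wyoming-strain EIAV sequence encoding gag-pol, rev and the accessory gene S2. It sits between the human CMV immediate-early enhancer/promoter and the bovine growth hormone polyadenylation signal, with a T7 promoter just upstream of the insert. The viral sequence has been disabled as a replicating genome. The LTRs and the packaging signal are deleted, the first exon of tat is removed, and env is extensively deleted. The plasmid can therefore supply the structural and enzymatic proteins (Gag, protease, reverse transcriptase, integrase) along with Rev in trans, while its own transcript is not efficiently encapsidated. The depositor notes an A131T change in gag relative to the reference sequence.

The feature table annotates only backbone elements, leaving the roughly 6.6 kb region between the T7 promoter and the bGH terminator unannotated. This span is somewhat longer than the 5.2 kb insert size listed in the catalogue. Because env is deleted, particles need a separately supplied envelope and an EIAV transfer vector. The associated publication used influenza hemagglutinin pseudotyping for gene transfer to mouse airways.
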