LOCUS       Exported 10249 bp ds-DNA circular SYN 12-MAY-2021
DEFINITION  synthetic circular DNA
ACCESSION   .
VERSION     .
KEYWORDS    pEV53D
SOURCE      synthetic DNA construct
  ORGANISM  synthetic DNA construct
REFERENCE   1 (bases 1 to 10249)
  AUTHORS   Patel M, Giddings AM, Sechelski J, Olsen JC
  TITLE     High efficiency gene transfer to airways of mice using influenza
            hemagglutinin pseudotyped lentiviral vectors.
  JOURNAL   J Gene Med. 2013 Jan;15(1):51-62. doi: 10.1002/jgm.2695.
  PUBMED    23319179
REFERENCE   2 (bases 1 to 10249)
  AUTHORS   .
  TITLE     Direct Submission
  JOURNAL   Exported May 12, 2021 from SnapGene Server 1.1.58
            http://www.snapgene.com
FEATURES             Location/Qualifiers
     source          1..10249
                     /organism="synthetic DNA construct"
                     /mol_type="other DNA"
     primer_bind     complement(44..63)
                     /label=pRS-marker
                     /note="pRS vectors, use to sequence yeast selectable
                     marker"
     enhancer        235..614
                     /label=CMV enhancer
                     /note="human cytomegalovirus immediate early enhancer"
     promoter        615..818
                     /label=CMV promoter
                     /note="human cytomegalovirus (CMV) immediate early
                     promoter"
     primer_bind     769..789
                     /label=CMV-F
                     /note="Human CMV immediate early promoter, forward primer"
     primer_bind     863..882
                     /label=T7
                     /note="T7 promoter, forward primer"
     promoter        863..881
                     /label=T7 promoter
                     /note="promoter for bacteriophage T7 RNA polymerase"
     primer_bind     complement(7464..7481)
                     /label=BGH-rev
                     /note="Bovine growth hormone terminator, reverse primer.
                     Also called BGH reverse"
     polyA_signal    7470..7694
                     /label=bGH poly(A) signal
                     /note="bovine growth hormone polyadenylation signal"
     primer_bind     complement(7827..7846)
                     /label=F1ori-R
                     /note="F1 origin, reverse primer"
     polyA_signal    7922..8043
                     /label=SV40 poly(A) signal
                     /note="SV40 polyadenylation signal"
     primer_bind     complement(7959..7978)
                     /label=SV40pA-R
                     /note="SV40 polyA, reverse primer"
     primer_bind     8013..8032
                     /label=EBV-rev
                     /note="SV40 polyA terminator, reverse primer"
     primer_bind     complement(8092..8108)
                     /label=M13 rev
                     /note="common sequencing primer, one of multiple similar
                     variants"
     primer_bind     complement(8092..8108)
                     /label=M13 Reverse
                     /note="In lacZ gene. Also called M13-rev"
     primer_bind     complement(8105..8127)
                     /label=M13/pUC Reverse
                     /note="In lacZ gene"
     protein_bind    8116..8132
                     /label=lac operator
                     /bound_moiety="lac repressor encoded by lacI"
                     /note="The lac repressor binds to the lac operator to
                     inhibit transcription in E. coli. This inhibition can be
                     relieved by adding lactose or
                     isopropyl-beta-D-thiogalactopyranoside (IPTG)."
     promoter        complement(8140..8170)
                     /label=lac promoter
                     /note="promoter for the E. coli lac operon"
     protein_bind    8185..8206
                     /label=CAP binding site
                     /bound_moiety="E. coli catabolite activator protein"
                     /note="CAP binding activates transcription in the presence
                     of cAMP."
     primer_bind     complement(8323..8340)
                     /label=L4440
                     /note="L4440 vector, forward primer"
     rep_origin      complement(8494..9082)
                     /direction=LEFT
                     /label=ori
                     /note="high-copy-number ColE1/pMB1/pBR322/pUC origin of
                     replication"
     primer_bind     complement(8574..8593)
                     /label=pBR322ori-F
                     /note="pBR322 origin, forward primer"
     CDS             complement(9253..10113)
                     /codon_start=1
                     /gene="bla"
                     /product="beta-lactamase"
                     /label=AmpR
                     /note="confers resistance to ampicillin, carbenicillin, and
                     related antibiotics"
                     /translation="MSIQHFRVALIPFFAAFCLPVFAHPETLVKVKDAEDQLGARVGYI
                     ELDLNSGKILESFRPEERFPMMSTFKVLLCGAVLSRIDAGQEQLGRRIHYSQNDLVEYS
                     PVTEKHLTDGMTVRELCSAAITMSDNTAANLLLTTIGGPKELTAFLHNMGDHVTRLDRW
                     EPELNEAIPNDERDTTMPVAMATTLRKLLTGELLTLASRQQLIDWMEADKVAGPLLRSA
                     LPAGWFIADKSGAGERGSRGIIAALGPDGKPSRIVVIYTTGSQATMDERNRQIAEIGAS
                     LIKHW"
     primer_bind     9876..9895
                     /label=Amp-R
                     /note="Ampicillin resistance gene, reverse primer"
     promoter        complement(10114..10218)
                     /gene="bla"
                     /label=AmpR promoter
ORIGIN
        1 gacggatcgg gagatctccc gatcccctat ggtcgactct cagtacaatc tgctctgatg
       61 ccgcatagtt aagccagtat ctgctccctg cttgtgtgtt ggaggtcgct gagtagtgcg
      121 cgagcaaaat ttaagctaca acaaggcaag gcttgaccga caattgcatg aagaatctgc
      181 ttagggttag gcgttttgcg ctgcttcgcg atgtacgggc cagatatacg cgttgacatt
      241 gattattgac tagttattaa tagtaatcaa ttacggggtc attagttcat agcccatata
      301 tggagttccg cgttacataa cttacggtaa atggcccgcc tggctgaccg cccaacgacc
      361 cccgcccatt gacgtcaata atgacgtatg ttcccatagt aacgccaata gggactttcc
      421 attgacgtca atgggtggac tatttacggt aaactgccca cttggcagta catcaagtgt
      481 atcatatgcc aagtacgccc cctattgacg tcaatgacgg taaatggccc gcctggcatt
      541 atgcccagta catgacctta tgggactttc ctacttggca gtacatctac gtattagtca
      601 tcgctattac catggtgatg cggttttggc agtacatcaa tgggcgtgga tagcggtttg
      661 actcacgggg atttccaagt ctccacccca ttgacgtcaa tgggagtttg ttttggcacc
      721 aaaatcaacg ggactttcca aaatgtcgta acaactccgc cccattgacg caaatgggcg
      781 gtaggcgtgt acggtgggag gtctatataa gcagagctct ctggctaact agagaaccca
      841 ctgcttactg gcttatcgaa attaatacga ctcactatag ggagacccaa gctggctagc
      901 cgcgggcgcg ccaggtaaga tgggagaccc tttgacatgg agcaaggcgc tcaagaagtt
      961 agagaaggtg acggtacaag ggtctcagaa attaactact ggtaactgta attgggcgct
     1021 aagtctagta gacttatttc atgataccaa ctttgtaaaa gaaaaggact ggcagctgag
     1081 ggatgtcatt ccattgctgg aagatgtaac tcagacgctg tcaggacaag aaagagaggc
     1141 ctttgaaaga acatggtggg caatttctgc tgtaaagatg ggcctccaga ttaataatgt
     1201 agtagatgga aaggcatcat tccagctcct aagagcgaaa tatgaaaaga agactgctaa
     1261 taaaaagcag tctgagccct ctgaagaata tccaatcatg atagatggga ctggaaacag
     1321 aaattttaga cctctaacac ctagaggata tactacttgg gtgaatacca tacagacaaa
     1381 tggtctatta aatgaagcta gtcaaaactt atttgggata ttatcagtag actgtacttc
     1441 tgaagaaatg aatgcatttt tggatgtggt acctggccag gcaggacaaa agcagatatt
     1501 acttgatgca attgataaaa tagcagatga ttgggataat agacatccat taccgaatgc
     1561 tccactggtg gcaccaccac aagggcctat tcccatgaca gcaaggttta ttagaggttt
     1621 aggagtacct agagaaagac agatggagcc tgcttttgat cagtttaggc agacatatag
     1681 acaatggata atagaagcca tgtcagaagg catcaaagtg atgattggaa aacctaaagc
     1741 tcaaaatatt aggcaaggag ctaaggaacc ttacccagaa tttgtagaca gactattatc
     1801 ccaaataaaa agtgagggac atccacaaga gatttcaaaa ttcttgactg atacactgac
     1861 tattcagaac gcaaatgagg aatgtagaaa tgctatgaga catttaagac cagaggatac
     1921 attagaagag aaaatgtatg cttgcagaga cattggaact acaaaacaaa agatgatgtt
     1981 attggcaaaa gcacttcaga ctggtcttgc gggcccattt aaaggtggag ccttaaaagg
     2041 agggccacta aaggcagcac aaacatgtta taactgtggg aagccaggac atttatctag
     2101 tcaatgtaga gcacctaaag tctgttttaa atgtaaacag cctggacatt tctcaaagca
     2161 atgcagaagt gttccaaaaa acgggaagca aggggctcaa gggaggcccc agaaacaaac
     2221 tttcccgata caacagaaga gtcagcacaa caaatctgtt gtacaagaga ctcctcagac
     2281 tcaaaatctg tacccagatc tgagcgaaat aaaaaaggaa tacaatgtca aggagaagga
     2341 tcaagtagag gatctcaacc tggacagttt gtgggagtaa catataatct agagaaaagg
     2401 cctactacaa tagtattaat taatgatact cccttaaatg tactgttaga cacaggagca
     2461 gatacttcag tgttgactac tgcacattat aataggttaa aatatagagg gagaaaatat
     2521 caagggacgg gaataatagg agtgggagga aatgtggaaa cattttctac gcctgtgact
     2581 ataaaggaaa agggtagaca cattaagaca agaatgctag tggcagatat tccagtgact
     2641 attttgggac gagatattct tcaggactta ggtgcaaaat tggttttggc acagctctcc
     2701 aaggaaataa aatttagaaa aatagagtta aaagagggca caatggggcc aaaaattcct
     2761 caatggccac tcactaagga gaaactagaa ggggctaaag agatagtcca aagactattg
     2821 tcagagggaa aaatatcaga agctagtgac aataatcctt ataattcacc catatttgta
     2881 ataaaaaaga ggtctggcaa atggaggtta ttacaagatc tgagagaatt aaacaaaaca
     2941 gtacaagtag gaacggaaat atccagagga ttgcctcacc cgggaggatt aattaaatgt
     3001 aaacacatga ctgtattaga tattggagat gcatatttca ctataccctt agatccagag
     3061 tttagaccat atacagcttt cactattccc tccattaatc atcaagaacc agataaaaga
     3121 tatgtgtgga attgtttacc acaaggattc gtgttgagcc catatatata tcagaaaaca
     3181 ttacaggaaa ttttacaacc ttttagggaa agatatcctg aagtacaatt gtatcaatat
     3241 atggatgatt tgttcgtggg aagtaatggt tctaaaaaac aacacaaaga gttaatcata
     3301 gaattaaggg caatcttact ggaaaagggt tttgagacac cagatgataa attacaagaa
     3361 gtgccacctt atagctggct aggttatcaa ctttgtcctg aaaattggaa agtacaaaaa
     3421 atgcaattag acatggtaaa gaatccaacc cttaatgatg tgcaaaaatt aatggggaat
     3481 ataacatgga tgagctcagg ggtcccaggg ttgacagtaa aacacatagc agctactact
     3541 aagggatgtt tagagttgaa tcaaaaagta atttggacgg aagaggcaca aaaagagtta
     3601 gaagaaaata atgagaagat taaaaatgct caagggttac aatattataa tccagaagaa
     3661 gaaatgttat gtgaggttga aattacaaaa aattatgagg caacttatgt tataaaacaa
     3721 tcacaaggaa tcctatgggc aggtaaaaag attatgaagg ctaataaggg atggtcaaca
     3781 gtaaaaaatt taatgttact gttgcaacat gtggcaacag aaagtattac tagagtagga
     3841 aaatgtccaa cgtttaaggt accatttacc aaagagcaag taatgtggga aatgcaaaaa
     3901 ggatggtatt attcttggct cccagaaata gtatatacac atcaagtagt tcatgatgat
     3961 tggagaatga aattggtaga agaacctaca tcaggaataa caatatacac tgatggggga
     4021 aaacaaaatg gagaaggaat agcagcttat gtgaccagta atgggagaac taaacagaaa
     4081 aggttaggac ctgtcactca tcaagttgct gaaagaatgg caatacaaat ggcattagag
     4141 gataccagag ataaacaagt aaatatagta actgatagtt attattgttg gaaaaatatt
     4201 acagaaggat taggtttaga aggaccacaa agtccttggt ggcctataat acaaaatata
     4261 cgagaaaaag agatagttta ttttgcttgg gtacctggtc acaaagggat atgtggtaat
     4321 caattggcag atgaagccgc aaaaataaaa gaagaaatca tgctagcata ccaaggcaca
     4381 caaattaaag agaaaagaga tgaagatgca gggtttgact tatgtgttcc ttatgacatc
     4441 atgatacctg tatctgacac aaaaatcata cccacagatg taaaaattca agttcctcct
     4501 aatagctttg gatgggtcac tgggaaatca tcaatggcaa aacaggggtt attaattaat
     4561 ggaggaataa ttgatgaagg atatacagga gaaatacaag tgatatgtac taatattgga
     4621 aaaagtaata ttaaattaat agagggacaa aaatttgcac aattaattat actacagcat
     4681 cactcaaatt ccagacagcc ttgggatgaa aataaaatat ctcagagagg ggataaagga
     4741 tttggaagta caggagtatt ctgggtagaa aatattcagg aagcacaaga tgaacatgag
     4801 aattggcata catcaccaaa gatattggca agaaattata agataccatt gactgtagca
     4861 aaacagataa ctcaagaatg tcctcattgc actaagcaag gatcaggacc tgcaggttgt
     4921 gtcatgagat ctcctaatca ttggcaggca gattgcacac atttggacaa taagataata
     4981 ttgacttttg tagagtcaaa ttcaggatac atacatgcta cattattgtc aaaagaaaat
     5041 gcattatgta cttcattggc tattttagaa tgggcaagat tgttttcacc aaagtcctta
     5101 cacacagata acggcactaa ttttgtggca gaaccagttg taaatttgtt gaagttccta
     5161 aagatagcac ataccacagg aataccatat catccagaaa gtcagggtat tgtagaaagg
     5221 gcaaatagga ccttgaaaga gaagattcaa agtcatagag acaacactca aacactggag
     5281 gcagctttac aacttgctct cattacttgt aacaaaggga gggaaagtat gggaggacag
     5341 acaccatggg aagtatttat cactaatcaa gcacaagtaa tacatgagaa acttttacta
     5401 cagcaagcac aatcctccaa aaaattttgt ttttacaaaa tccctggtga acatgattgg
     5461 aagggaccta ctagggtgct gtggaagggt gatggtgcag tagtagttaa tgatgaagga
     5521 aagggaataa ttgctgtacc attaaccagg actaagttac taataaagcc aaattgagta
     5581 ttgttgcagg aagcaagacc caactaccat tgtcagctgt gtttcctgag gtctctagga
     5641 attgattacc tcgatgcttc attaaggaag aagaataaac aaagactgaa ggcaatccaa
     5701 caaggaagac aacctcaata tttgttataa ggtttgatat atgggattat ttggtaaagg
     5761 ggtaacatgg tcagcatcgc attctatggg gggatcccag ggggaatctc aacccctatt
     5821 acccaacagt cagaaaaatc taagtgtgag gagaacacaa tgtttcaacc ttattgttat
     5881 aataatgaca gtaagaacag catggcagaa tcgaaggaag caagagacca agaaatgaac
     5941 ctgaaagaag aatctaaaga agaaaaaaga agaaatgact ggtggaaaaa aggtatgttt
     6001 ctgttatgct tagcaggaac tactggagga atactttggt ggtatgaagg actcccacag
     6061 caacattata tagggttggt ggcgataggg ggaagattaa acggatctgg ccaatcaaat
     6121 gctatagaat gctggggttc cttcccgggg tgtagaccat ttcaaaatta cttcagttat
     6181 gagaccaata gaagcatgca tatggataat aatactgcta cattattaga agctttaacc
     6241 aatataactg ctctataaat aacaaaacag aattagaaac atggaagtta gtaaagactt
     6301 ctggcgtaac tcctttacct atttcttctg aagctaacac tggactaatt agacataaga
     6361 gagattttgg tataagtgca atagtggcag ctattgtagc cgctactgct attgctgcta
     6421 gcgctactat gtcttatgtt gctctaactg aggttaacaa aataatggaa gtacaaaatc
     6481 atacttttga ggtagaaaat agtactctaa atggtatgga tttaatagaa cgacaaataa
     6541 agatattata tgctatgatt cttcaaacac atgcagatgt tcaactgtta aaggaaagac
     6601 aacaggtaga ggagacattt aatttaattg gatgtataga aagaacacat gtattttgtc
     6661 atactggtca tccctggaat atgtcatggg gacatttaaa tgagtcaaca caatgggatg
     6721 actgggtaag caaaatggaa gatttaaatc aagagatact aactacactt catggagcta
     6781 ggaacaattt ggcacaatcc atgataacat tcaatacacc agatagtata gctcaatttg
     6841 gaaaagacct ttggagtcat attggaaatt ggattcctgg attgggagct tccattataa
     6901 aatatatagt gatgtttttg cttatttatt tgttactaac ctcttcgcct aagatcctca
     6961 gggccctctg gaaagtgacc agtggtgcag ggtcctccgg cagtcgttac ctgaagaaaa
     7021 aattccatca caaacatgca tcgcgagaag acacctggga ccaggcccaa cacaacatac
     7081 acctagcagg cgtgaccggt ggatcagggg acaaatacta caaacagaag tactccagga
     7141 acgactggaa tggagaatca gaggagtaca acaggcggcc aaagagctgg gtgaagtcaa
     7201 tcgaggcatt tggagagagc tatatttccg agaagaccaa aggggagatt tctcagcctg
     7261 gggcggctat caacgagcac aagaacggct ctggggggaa caatcctcac caagggtcct
     7321 tagacctgga gattcgaagc gaaggaggaa acatttatga ctgttgcatt aaagcccaag
     7381 aaggaactct cgctatccct tgctgtggat ttcccttatg gctattttgg ggactagagg
     7441 gcccgtttaa acccgctgat cagcctcgac tgtgccttct agttgccagc catctgttgt
     7501 ttgcccctcc cccgtgcctt ccttgaccct ggaaggtgcc actcccactg tcctttccta
     7561 ataaaatgag gaaattgcat cgcattgtct gagtaggtgt cattctattc tggggggtgg
     7621 ggtggggcag gacagcaagg gggaggattg ggaagacaat agcaggcatg ctggggatgc
     7681 ggtgggctct atggcttctg aggcggaaag aaccagctgg ggctctaggg ggtatccccn
     7741 nnnnnnnnnn nnnnnnnnnn nnnnnnnnnn nnnnnnnnnn nnnnnnnnnn nnnnnnnnnn
     7801 nnnnnnnnnn nnnnnnnnnn nnnnnnnnnn nnnnnnnnnn nnnnnnnnnn nnnnnnnnnn
     7861 nnncgccggc tggatgatcc tccagcgcgg ggatctcatg ctggagttct tcgcccaccc
     7921 caacttgttt attgcagctt ataatggtta caaataaagc aatagcatca caaatttcac
     7981 aaataaagca tttttttcac tgcattctag ttgtggtttg tccaaactca tcaatgtatc
     8041 ttatcatgtc tgtataccgt cgacctctag ctagagcttg gcgtaatcat ggtcatagct
     8101 gtttcctgtg tgaaattgtt atccgctcac aattccacac aacatacgag ccggaagcat
     8161 aaagtgtaaa gcctggggtg cctaatgagt gagctaactc acattaattg cgttgcgctc
     8221 actgcccgct ttccagtcgg gaaacctgtc gtgccagctg cattaatgaa tcggccaacg
     8281 cgcggggaga ggcggtttgc gtattgggcg ctcttccgct tcctcgctca ctgactcgct
     8341 gcgctcggtc gttcggctgc ggcgagcggt atcagctcac tcaaaggcgg taatacggtt
     8401 atccacagaa tcaggggata acgcaggaaa gaacatgtga gcaaaaggcc agcaaaaggc
     8461 caggaaccgt aaaaaggccg cgttgctggc gtttttccat aggctccgcc cccctgacga
     8521 gcatcacaaa aatcgacgct caagtcagag gtggcgaaac ccgacaggac tataaagata
     8581 ccaggcgttt ccccctggaa gctccctcgt gcgctctcct gttccgaccc tgccgcttac
     8641 cggatacctg tccgcctttc tcccttcggg aagcgtggcg ctttctcaat gctcacgctg
     8701 taggtatctc agttcggtgt aggtcgttcg ctccaagctg ggctgtgtgc acgaaccccc
     8761 cgttcagccc gaccgctgcg ccttatccgg taactatcgt cttgagtcca acccggtaag
     8821 acacgactta tcgccactgg cagcagccac tggtaacagg attagcagag cgaggtatgt
     8881 aggcggtgct acagagttct tgaagtggtg gcctaactac ggctacacta gaaggacagt
     8941 atttggtatc tgcgctctgc tgaagccagt taccttcgga aaaagagttg gtagctcttg
     9001 atccggcaaa caaaccaccg ctggtagcgg tggttttttt gtttgcaagc agcagattac
     9061 gcgcagaaaa aaaggatctc aagaagatcc tttgatcttt tctacggggt ctgacgctca
     9121 gtggaacgaa aactcacgtt aagggatttt ggtcatgaga ttatcaaaaa ggatcttcac
     9181 ctagatcctt ttaaattaaa aatgaagttt taaatcaatc taaagtatat atgagtaaac
     9241 ttggtctgac agttaccaat gcttaatcag tgaggcacct atctcagcga tctgtctatt
     9301 tcgttcatcc atagttgcct gactccccgt cgtgtagata actacgatac gggagggctt
     9361 accatctggc cccagtgctg caatgatacc gcgagaccca cgctcaccgg ctccagattt
     9421 atcagcaata aaccagccag ccggaagggc cgagcgcaga agtggtcctg caactttatc
     9481 cgcctccatc cagtctatta attgttgccg ggaagctaga gtaagtagtt cgccagttaa
     9541 tagtttgcgc aacgttgttg ccattgctac aggcatcgtg gtgtcacgct cgtcgtttgg
     9601 tatggcttca ttcagctccg gttcccaacg atcaaggcga gttacatgat cccccatgtt
     9661 gtgcaaaaaa gcggttagct ccttcggtcc tccgatcgtt gtcagaagta agttggccgc
     9721 agtgttatca ctcatggtta tggcagcact gcataattct cttactgtca tgccatccgt
     9781 aagatgcttt tctgtgactg gtgagtactc aaccaagtca ttctgagaat agtgtatgcg
     9841 gcgaccgagt tgctcttgcc cggcgtcaat acgggataat accgcgccac atagcagaac
     9901 tttaaaagtg ctcatcattg gaaaacgttc ttcggggcga aaactctcaa ggatcttacc
     9961 gctgttgaga tccagttcga tgtaacccac tcgtgcaccc aactgatctt cagcatcttt
    10021 tactttcacc agcgtttctg ggtgagcaaa aacaggaagg caaaatgccg caaaaaaggg
    10081 aataagggcg acacggaaat gttgaatact catactcttc ctttttcaat attattgaag
    10141 catttatcag ggttattgtc tcatgagcgg atacatattt gaatgtattt agaaaaataa
    10201 acaaataggg gttccgcgca catttccccg aaaagtgcca cctgacgtc
//
