>Addgene plasmid #44168 | pEV53D | addgene partial sequence | sequence record 63110 | CMV-F 5'-CGCAAATGGGCGGTAGGCGTG-3'
ACCCACTGCTTACTGGCTTATCGAAATTAATACGACTCACTATAGGGAGACCCAAGCTGGCTAGCCGCGG
GCGCGCCAGGTAAGATGGGAGACCCTTTGACATGGAGCAAGGCGCTCAAGAAGTTAGAGAAGGTGACGGT
ACAAGGGTCTCAGAAATTAACTACTGGTAACTGTAATTGGGCGCTAAGTCTAGTAGACTTATTTCATGAT
ACCAACTTTGTAAAAGAAAAGGACTGGCAGCTGAGGGATGTCATTCCATTGCTGGAAGATGTAACTCAGA
CGCTGTCAGGACAAGAAAGAGAGGCCTTTGAAAGAACATGGTGGGCAATTTCTGCTGTAAAGATGGGCCT
CCAGATTAATAATGTAGTAGATGGAAAGGCATCATTCCAGCTCCTAAGAGCGAAATATGAAAAGAAGACT
GCTAATAAAAAGCAGTCTGAGCCCTCTGAAGAATATCCAATCATGATAGATGGGACTGGAAACAGAAATT
TTAGACCTCTAACACCTAGAGGATATACTACTTGGGTGAATACCATACAGACAAATGGTCTATTAAATGA
AGCTAGTCAAAACTTATTTGGGATATTATCAGTAGACTGTACTTCTGAAGAAATGAATGCATTTTTGGAT
GTGGTACCTGGCCAGGCAGGACAAAAGCAGATATTACTTGATGCAATTGATAAAATAGCAGATGATTGGG
ATAATAGACATCCATTACCGAATGCTCCACTGGTGGCACCACCACAAGGGCCTATTCCCATGACAGCAAG
GTTTATTAGAGGTTTAGGAGTACCTAGAGAAAGACAGATGGAGCC
